>Addgene plasmid #246402 | pX330_MTF2_sgRNA | addgene full sequence | sequence record 489747 | Addgene NGS Result
TTTATTTTTTAATTATTTTGTGCAGCGATGGGGGCGGGGGGGGGGGGGGCGCGCTCGCTGCGGGGGGGGG
GGGGGGGGGGAGGCGGAGAGGGGCGGCGGCAGCCAATCAGAGCGGCGCGCTCCGAAAGTTTCCTTTTATG
GCGAGGCGGCGGCGGCGGCGGCCCTATAAAAAGCGAAGCGCGCGGCGGGCGGGAGTCGCTGCGCGCTGCC
TTCGCCCCGTGCCCCGCTCCGCCGCCGCCTCGCGCCGCCCGCCCCGGCTCTGACTGACCGCGTTACTCCC
ACAGGTGAGCGGGCGGGACGGCCCTTCTCCTCCGGGCTGTAATTAGCTGAGCAAGAGGTAAGGGTTTAAG
GGATGGTTGGTTGGTGGGGTATTAATGTTTAATTACCTGGAGCACCTGCCTGAAATCACTTTTTTTCAGG
TTGGACCGGTGCCACCATGGACTATAAGGACCACGACGGAGACTACAAGGATCATGATATTGATTACAAA
GACGATGACGATAAGATGGCCCCAAAGAAGAAGCGGAAGGTCGGTATCCACGGAGTCCCAGCAGCCGACA
AGAAGTACAGCATCGGCCTGGACATCGGCACCAACTCTGTGGGCTGGGCCGTGATCACCGACGAGTACAA
GGTGCCCAGCAAGAAATTCAAGGTGCTGGGCAACACCGACCGGCACAGCATCAAGAAGAACCTGATCGGA
GCCCTGCTGTTCGACAGCGGCGAAACAGCCGAGGCCACCCGGCTGAAGAGAACCGCCAGAAGAAGATACA
CCAGACGGAAGAACCGGATCTGCTATCTGCAAGAGATCTTCAGCAACGAGATGGCCAAGGTGGACGACAG
CTTCTTCCACAGACTGGAAGAGTCCTTCCTGGTGGAAGAGGATAAGAAGCACGAGCGGCACCCCATCTTC
GGCAACATCGTGGACGAGGTGGCCTACCACGAGAAGTACCCCACCATCTACCACCTGAGAAAGAAACTGG
TGGACAGCACCGACAAGGCCGACCTGCGGCTGATCTATCTGGCCCTGGCCCACATGATCAAGTTCCGGGG
CCACTTCCTGATCGAGGGCGACCTGAACCCCGACAACAGCGACGTGGACAAGCTGTTCATCCAGCTGGTG
CAGACCTACAACCAGCTGTTCGAGGAAAACCCCATCAACGCCAGCGGCGTGGACGCCAAGGCCATCCTGT
CTGCCAGACTGAGCAAGAGCAGACGGCTGGAAAATCTGATCGCCCAGCTGCCCGGCGAGAAGAAGAATGG
CCTGTTCGGAAACCTGATTGCCCTGAGCCTGGGCCTGACCCCCAACTTCAAGAGCAACTTCGACCTGGCC
GAGGATGCCAAACTGCAGCTGAGCAAGGACACCTACGACGACGACCTGGACAACCTGCTGGCCCAGATCG
GCGACCAGTACGCCGACCTGTTTCTGGCCGCCAAGAACCTGTCCGACGCCATCCTGCTGAGCGACATCCT
GAGAGTGAACACCGAGATCACCAAGGCCCCCCTGAGCGCCTCTATGATCAAGAGATACGACGAGCACCAC
CAGGACCTGACCCTGCTGAAAGCTCTCGTGCGGCAGCAGCTGCCTGAGAAGTACAAAGAGATTTTCTTCG
ACCAGAGCAAGAACGGCTACGCCGGCTACATTGACGGCGGAGCCAGCCAGGAAGAGTTCTACAAGTTCAT
CAAGCCCATCCTGGAAAAGATGGACGGCACCGAGGAACTGCTCGTGAAGCTGAACAGAGAGGACCTGCTG
CGGAAGCAGCGGACCTTCGACAACGGCAGCATCCCCCACCAGATCCACCTGGGAGAGCTGCACGCCATTC
TGCGGCGGCAGGAAGATTTTTACCCATTCCTGAAGGACAACCGGGAAAAGATCGAGAAGATCCTGACCTT
CCGCATCCCCTACTACGTGGGCCCTCTGGCCAGGGGAAACAGCAGATTCGCCTGGATGACCAGAAAGAGC
GAGGAAACCATCACCCCCTGGAACTTCGAGGAAGTGGTGGACAAGGGCGCTTCCGCCCAGAGCTTCATCG
AGCGGATGACCAACTTCGATAAGAACCTGCCCAACGAGAAGGTGCTGCCCAAGCACAGCCTGCTGTACGA
GTACTTCACCGTGTATAACGAGCTGACCAAAGTGAAATACGTGACCGAGGGAATGAGAAAGCCCGCCTTC
CTGAGCGGCGAGCAGAAAAAGGCCATCGTGGACCTGCTGTTCAAGACCAACCGGAAAGTGACCGTGAAGC
AGCTGAAAGAGGACTACTTCAAGAAAATCGAGTGCTTCGACTCCGTGGAAATCTCCGGCGTGGAAGATCG
GTTCAACGCCTCCCTGGGCACATACCACGATCTGCTGAAAATTATCAAGGACAAGGACTTCCTGGACAAT
GAGGAAAACGAGGACATTCTGGAAGATATCGTGCTGACCCTGACACTGTTTGAGGACAGAGAGATGATCG
AGGAACGGCTGAAAACCTATGCCCACCTGTTCGACGACAAAGTGATGAAGCAGCTGAAGCGGCGGAGATA
CACCGGCTGGGGCAGGCTGAGCCGGAAGCTGATCAACGGCATCCGGGACAAGCAGTCCGGCAAGACAATC
CTGGATTTCCTGAAGTCCGACGGCTTCGCCAACAGAAACTTCATGCAGCTGATCCACGACGACAGCCTGA
CCTTTAAAGAGGACATCCAGAAAGCCCAGGTGTCCGGCCAGGGCGATAGCCTGCACGAGCACATTGCCAA
TCTGGCCGGCAGCCCCGCCATTAAGAAGGGCATCCTGCAGACAGTGAAGGTGGTGGACGAGCTCGTGAAA
GTGATGGGCCGGCACAAGCCCGAGAACATCGTGATCGAAATGGCCAGAGAGAACCAGACCACCCAGAAGG
GACAGAAGAACAGCCGCGAGAGAATGAAGCGGATCGAAGAGGGCATCAAAGAGCTGGGCAGCCAGATCCT
GAAAGAACACCCCGTGGAAAACACCCAGCTGCAGAACGAGAAGCTGTACCTGTACTACCTGCAGAATGGG
CGGGATATGTACGTGGACCAGGAACTGGACATCAACCGGCTGTCCGACTACGATGTGGACCATATCGTGC
CTCAGAGCTTTCTGAAGGACGACTCCATCGACAACAAGGTGCTGACCAGAAGCGACAAGAACCGGGGCAA
GAGCGACAACGTGCCCTCCGAAGAGGTCGTGAAGAAGATGAAGAACTACTGGCGGCAGCTGCTGAACGCC
AAGCTGATTACCCAGAGAAAGTTCGACAATCTGACCAAGGCCGAGAGAGGCGGCCTGAGCGAACTGGATA
AGGCCGGCTTCATCAAGAGACAGCTGGTGGAAACCCGGCAGATCACAAAGCACGTGGCACAGATCCTGGA
CTCCCGGATGAACACTAAGTACGACGAGAATGACAAGCTGATCCGGGAAGTGAAAGTGATCACCCTGAAG
TCCAAGCTGGTGTCCGATTTCCGGAAGGATTTCCAGTTTTACAAAGTGCGCGAGATCAACAACTACCACC
ACGCCCACGACGCCTACCTGAACGCCGTCGTGGGAACCGCCCTGATCAAAAAGTACCCTAAGCTGGAAAG
CGAGTTCGTGTACGGCGACTACAAGGTGTACGACGTGCGGAAGATGATCGCCAAGAGCGAGCAGGAAATC
GGCAAGGCTACCGCCAAGTACTTCTTCTACAGCAACATCATGAACTTTTTCAAGACCGAGATTACCCTGG
CCAACGGCGAGATCCGGAAGCGGCCTCTGATCGAGACAAACGGCGAAACCGGGGAGATCGTGTGGGATAA
GGGCCGGGATTTTGCCACCGTGCGGAAAGTGCTGAGCATGCCCCAAGTGAATATCGTGAAAAAGACCGAG
GTGCAGACAGGCGGCTTCAGCAAAGAGTCTATCCTGCCCAAGAGGAACAGCGATAAGCTGATCGCCAGAA
AGAAGGACTGGGACCCTAAGAAGTACGGCGGCTTCGACAGCCCCACCGTGGCCTATTCTGTGCTGGTGGT
GGCCAAAGTGGAAAAGGGCAAGTCCAAGAAACTGAAGAGTGTGAAAGAGCTGCTGGGGATCACCATCATG
GAAAGAAGCAGCTTCGAGAAGAATCCCATCGACTTTCTGGAAGCCAAGGGCTACAAAGAAGTGAAAAAGG
ACCTGATCATCAAGCTGCCTAAGTACTCCCTGTTCGAGCTGGAAAACGGCCGGAAGAGAATGCTGGCCTC
TGCCGGCGAACTGCAGAAGGGAAACGAACTGGCCCTGCCCTCCAAATATGTGAACTTCCTGTACCTGGCC
AGCCACTATGAGAAGCTGAAGGGCTCCCCCGAGGATAATGAGCAGAAACAGCTGTTTGTGGAACAGCACA
AGCACTACCTGGACGAGATCATCGAGCAGATCAGCGAGTTCTCCAAGAGAGTGATCCTGGCCGACGCTAA
TCTGGACAAAGTGCTGTCCGCCTACAACAAGCACCGGGATAAGCCCATCAGAGAGCAGGCCGAGAATATC
ATCCACCTGTTTACCCTGACCAATCTGGGAGCCCCTGCCGCCTTCAAGTACTTTGACACCACCATCGACC
GGAAGAGGTACACCAGCACCAAAGAGGTGCTGGACGCCACCCTGATCCACCAGAGCATCACCGGCCTGTA
CGAGACACGGATCGACCTGTCTCAGCTGGGAGGCGACAAAAGGCCGGCGGCCACGAAAAAGGCCGGCCAG
GCAAAAAAGAAAAAGTAAGAATTCCTAGAGCTCGCTGATCAGCCTCGACTGTGCCTTCTAGTTGCCAGCC
ATCTGTTGTTTGCCCCTCCCCCGTGCCTTCCTTGACCCTGGAAGGTGCCACTCCCACTGTCCTTTCCTAA
TAAAATGAGGAAATTGCATCGCATTGTCTGAGTAGGTGTCATTCTATTCTGGGGGGTGGGGTGGGGCAGG
ACAGCAAGGGGGAGGATTGGGAAGAGAATAGCAGGCATGCTGGGGAGCGGCCGCAGGAACCCCTAGTGAT
GGAGTTGGCCACTCCCTCTCTGCGCGCTCGCTCGCTCACTGAGGCCGGGCGACCAAAGGTCGCCCGACGC
CCGGGCTTTGCCCGGGCGGCCTCAGTGAGCGAGCGAGCGCGCAGCTGCCTGCAGGGGCGCCTGATGCGGT
ATTTTCTCCTTACGCATCTGTGCGGTATTTCACACCGCATA
[95 nt withheld, positions 5152-5246]
T
[46 nt withheld, positions 5248-5293]
C
[141 nt withheld, positions 5295-5435]
CCTTTGACGTTGGAGTCCACGTTCTTT
[37 nt withheld, positions 5463-5499]
ACTCTATCTCGGGCTATTCTTTTGATTTATAAGGGATTTTGCCGATTTCGGTCTATTGGTTAAAAAATGA
GCTGATTTAACAAAAATTTAACGCGAATTTTAACAAAATATTAACGTTTACAATTTTATGGTGCACTCTC
AGTACAATCTGCTCTGATGCCGCATAGTTAAGCCAGCCCCGACACCCGCCAACACCCGCTGACGCGCCCT
GACGGGCTTGTCTGCTCCCGGCATCCGCTTACAGACAAGCTGTGACCGTCTCCGGGAGCTGCATGTGTCA
GAGGTTTTCACCGTCATCACCGAAACGCGCGAGACGAAAGGGCCTCGTGATACGCCTATTTTTATAGGTT
AATGTCATGATAATAATGGTTTCTTAGACGTCAGGTGGCACTTTTCGGGGAAATGTGCGCGGAACCCCTA
TTTGTTTATTTTTCTAAATACATTCAAATATGTATCCGCTCATGAGACAATAACCCTGATAAATGCTTCA
ATAATATTGAAAAAGGAAGAGTATGAGTATTCAACATTTCCGTGTCGCCCTTATTCCCTTTTTTGCGGCA
TTTTGCCTTCCTGTTTTTGCTCACCCAGAAACGCTGGTGAAAGTAAAAGATGCTGAAGATCAGTTGGGTG
CACGAGTGGGTTACATCGAACTGGATCTCAACAGCGGTAAGATCCTTGAGAGTTTTCGCCCCGAAGAACG
TTTTCCAATGATGAGCACTTTTAAAGTTCTGCTATGTGGCGCGGTATTATCCCGTATTGACGCCGGGCAA
GAGCAACTCGGTCGCCGCATACACTATTCTCAGAATGACTTGGTTGAGTACTCACCAGTCACAGAAAAGC
ATCTTACGGATGGCATGACAGTAAGAGAATTATGCAGTGCTGCCATAACCATGAGTGATAACACTGCGGC
CAACTTACTTCTGACAACGATCGGAGGACCGAAGGAGCTAACCGCTTTTTTGCACAACATGGGGGATCAT
GTAACTCGCCTTGATCGTTGGGAACCGGAGCTGAATGAAGCCATACCAAACGACGAGCGTGACACCACGA
TGCCTGTAGCAATGGCAACAACGTTGCGCAAACTATTAACTGGCGAACTACTTACTCTAGCTTCCCGGCA
ACAATTAATAGACTGGATGGAGGCGGATAAAGTTGCAGGACCACTTCTGCGCTCGGCCCTTCCGGCTGGC
TGGTTTATTGCTGATAAATCTGGAGCCGGTGAGCGTGGAAGCCGCGGTATCATTGCAGCACTGGGGCCAG
ATGGTAAGCCCTCCCGTATCGTAGTTATCTACACGACGGGGAGTCAGGCAACTATGGATGAACGAAATAG
ACAGATCGCTGAGATAGGTGCCTCACTGATTAAGCATTGGTAACTGTCAGACCAAGTTTACTCATATATA
CTTTAGATTGATTTAAAACTTCATTTTTAATTTAAAAGGATCTAGGTGAAGATCCTTTTTGATAATCTCA
TGACCAAAATCCCTTAACGTGAGTTTTCGTTCCACTGAGCGTCAGACCCCGTAGAAAAGATCAAAGGATC
TTCTTGAGATCCTTTTTTTCTGCGCGTAATCTGCTGCTTGCAAACAAAAAAACCACCGCTACCAGCGGTG
GTTTGTTTGCCGGATCAAGAGCTACCAACTCTTTTTCCGAAGGTAACTGGCTTCAGCAGAGCGCAGATAC
CAAATACTGTTCTTCTAGTGTAGCCGTAGTTAGGCCACCACTTCAAGAACTCTGTAGCACCGCCTACATA
CCTCGCTCTGCTAATCCTGTTACCAGTGGCTGCTGCCAGTGGCGATAAGTCGTGTCTTACCGGGTTGGAC
TCAAGACGATAGTTACCGGATAAGGCGCAGCGGTCGGGCTGAACGGGGGGTTCGTGCACACAGCCCAGCT
TGGAGCGAACGACCTACACCGAACTGAGATACCTACAGCGTGAGCTATGAGAAAGCGCCACGCTTCCCGA
AGGGAGAAAGGCGGACAGGTATCCGGTAAGCGGCAGGGTCGGAACAGGAGAGCGCACGAGGGAGCTTCCA
GGGGGAAACGCCTGGTATCTTTATAGTCCTGTCGGGTTTCGCCACCTCTGACTTGAGCGTCGATTTTTGT
GATGCTCGTCAGGGGGGCGGAGCCTATGGAAAAACGCCAGCAACGCGGCCTTTTTACGGTTCCTGGCCTT
TTGCTGGCCTTTTGCTCACATGTGAGGGCCTATTTCCCATGATTCCTTCATATTTGCATATACGATACAA
GGCTGTTAGAGAGATAATTGGAATTAATTTGACTGTAAACACAAAGATATTAGTACAAAATACGTGACGT
AGAAAGTAATAATTTCTTGGGTAGTTTGCAGTTTTAAAATTATGTTTTAAAATGGACTATCATATGCTTA
CCGTAACTTGAAAGTATTTCGATTTCTTGGCTTTATATATCTTGTGGAAAGGACGAAACACCGTTATCTT
GGCACTATCAAAAGTTTTAGAGCTAGAAATAGCAAGTTAAAATAAGGCTAGTCCGTTATCAACTTGAAAA
AGTGGCACCGAGTCGGTGCTTTTTTGTTTTAGAGCTAGAAATAGCAAGTTAAAATAAGGCTAGTCCGTTT
TTAGCGCGTGCGCCAATTCTGCAGACAAATGGCTCTAGAGGTACCCGTTACATAACTTACGGTAAATGGC
CCGCCTGGCTGACCGCCCAACGACCCCCGCCCATTGACGTCAATAGTAACGCCAATAGGGACTTTCCATT
GACGTCAATGGGTGGAGTATTTACGGTAAACTGCCCACTTGGCAGTACATCAAGTGTATCATATGCCAAG
TACGCCCCCTATTGACGTCAATGACGGTAAATGGCCCGCCTGGCATTGTGCCCAGTACATGACCTTATGG
GACTTTCCTACTTGGCAGTACATCTACGTATTAGTCATCGCTATTACCATGGTCGAGGTGAGCCCCACGT
TCTGCTTCACTCTCCCCATCTCCCCCCCCTCCCCACCCCCAATTTTGTATTTA
Features (pLannotate 1.2.2; 19 found; start..end, strand, type, name):
     60..77      +  promoter       chicken β-actin promoter (fragment): No description available
    192..419     +  intron         hybrid intron: hybrid between chicken β-actin (CBA) and minute virus of mice (MMV) introns (Gray et al., 2011)
    557..2158    +  CDS            Cas9(N): N-terminal portion of Streptococcus pyogenes Cas9 (Zetsche et al., 2015)
   2159..4657    +  CDS            Cas9(C): C-terminal portion of Streptococcus pyogenes Cas9 (Zetsche et al., 2015)
   4658..4705    +  CDS            nucleoplasmin NLS: bipartite nuclear localization signal from nucleoplasmin
   4739..4850    +  polyA_signal   bGH poly(A) signal: bovine growth hormone polyadenylation signal
   4955..5095    +  repeat_region  AAV2 ITR: inverted terminal repeat of adeno-associated virus serotype 2 inverted
   5100..5151    -  misc_feature   bom (fragment): basis of mobility region from pBR322
   5170..5625    +  rep_origin     f1 ori (sequence partly withheld): f1 bacteriophage origin of replication; arrow indicates direction of (+) strand synthesis
   5626..5675    -  misc_feature   bom (fragment): basis of mobility region from pBR322
   5777..5812    -  CDS            rop (fragment): Rop protein, which maintains plasmids at low copy number; rop
   5907..6011    +  promoter       AmpR promoter: bla
   6012..6872    +  CDS            AmpR: β-lactamase; bla; confers resistance to ampicillin, carbenicillin, and related antibiotics
   7043..7631    +  rep_origin     ori: high-copy-number ColE1/pMB1/pBR322/pUC origin of replication
   7693..7933    +  promoter       U6 promoter: RNA polymerase III promoter for human U6 snRNA
   7963..8038    +  misc_RNA       gRNA scaffold: guide RNA scaffold for the Streptococcus pyogenes CRISPR/Cas9 system
   8045..8088    +  misc_RNA       gRNA scaffold (fragment): guide RNA scaffold for the Streptococcus pyogenes CRISPR/Cas9 system
   8135..8420    +  enhancer       CMV enhancer: human cytomegalovirus immediate early enhancer; contains an 18-bp deletion relative to the standard CMV enhancer
   8422..8492    +  promoter       chicken β-actin promoter (fragment): contains a 21-bp deletion relative to the standard chicken β-actin promoter
