[The description below was written by a language model from this plasmid's Addgene catalogue record and pLannotate feature annotations shown in this document.]
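Description:
pX330_MTF2_sgRNA is a mammalian expression plasmid built on the pX330 backbone that delivers both components of the Streptococcus pyogenes CRISPR/Cas9 system from a single vector, here programmed to target the human MTF2 gene (also known as PCL2), which encodes a Polycomb-like accessory factor of PRC2. In bacteria it is maintained as a high-copy plasmid through a ColE1/pUC-type origin and selected with ampicillin via the β-lactamase gene and its own promoter. An f1 phage origin is also present, along with small remnants of pBR322 bom and rop sequences that are simply backbone vestiges.

The plasmid carries two expression units. A human U6 RNA polymerase III promoter drives the single guide RNA: the short gap between the promoter and the annotated gRNA scaffold is where the MTF2-targeting spacer sits, although the record lists the guide sequence and the cloning sites as unknown. A second, partial scaffold fragment is annotated immediately downstream. Cas9 is expressed from a hybrid CBh-type promoter, made up of the CMV enhancer, chicken β-actin promoter (split across the start of the circular sequence numbering) and a hybrid CBA/MVM intron. The Cas9 coding region is annotated as adjoining N- and C-terminal portions that together form one continuous open reading frame, followed by a nucleoplasmin bipartite NLS for nuclear import and a bGH polyadenylation signal. A single AAV2 ITR lies downstream, but only one is annotated, so the feature table does not indicate a complete, packageable AAV genome. No mammalian selection marker or fluorescent reporter is annotated. The construct is suited to transient transfection for cutting the MTF2 locus, and the associated study examines PRC2 subcomplexes in human stem cells and cardiac differentiation.
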