Addgene plasmid #246402: pX330_MTF2_sgRNA
Purpose: Cas9/sgRNA expression plasmid targeting MTF2
Depositing lab: Yicheng Long. Depositing organization: Cornell University. Publication: Distinct specificity and functions of PRC2 subcomplexes in human stem cells and cardiac differentiation. Much C, Rajkumar SM, Chen L, Cohen JM, Gade AR, Pitt GS, Long Y. Mol Cell. 2025 Aug 7:S1097-2765(25)00615-X. doi: 10.1016/j.molcel.2025.07.014. PubMed 40803325.
Backbone
  Vector backbone: pX330
  Vector type: Mammalian Expression
Growth in bacteria
  Bacterial resistance: Ampicillin, 100 μg/mL
  Growth temperature: 37°C
  Growth strain: DH5alpha
  Copy number: High Copy
Gene/Insert
  Gene/Insert name: MTF2
  gRNA/shRNA sequence: Unknown
  Species: H. sapiens (human)
  Entrez Gene: MTF2 (a.k.a. M96, PCL2, TDRD19A, dJ976O13.2)
  Cloning method: Restriction Enzyme; 5′ cloning site Unknown (unknown if destroyed)
Terms and licenses: Academic/Nonprofit Terms; Industry Terms: Not Available to Industry
How to cite: pX330_MTF2_sgRNA was a gift from Yicheng Long (Addgene plasmid # 246402 ; http://n2t.net/addgene:246402 ; RRID:Addgene_246402)
